Addgene plasmid #110599: pBTK403
Purpose: BTK Type 8 Bacterial origin (broad-host-range) for golden gate assembly
Depositing lab: Jeffrey Barrick. Depositing organization: University of Texas at Austin. Publication: Genetic Engineering of Bee Gut Microbiome Bacteria with a Toolkit for Modular Assembly of Broad-Host-Range Plasmids. Leonard SP, Perutka J, Powell JE, Geng P, Richhart DD, Byrom M, Kar S, Davies BW, Ellington AD, Moran NA, Barrick JE. ACS Synth Biol. 2018 May 18;7(5):1279-1290. doi: 10.1021/acssynbio.7b00399. Epub 2018 Apr 13. PubMed 29608282.
Backbone
  Vector backbone: RSF1010
  Vector type: Synthetic Biology
Growth in bacteria
  Bacterial resistance: Spectinomycin, 50 μg/mL
  Growth temperature: 37°C
  Growth strain: DH5alpha
  Copy number: Low Copy
Gene/Insert
  Gene/Insert name: mRFP dropout (RSF1010 origin)
  Species: Synthetic
  Cloning method: Gibson Cloning
Terms and licenses: Academic/Nonprofit Terms; Industry Terms: Not Available to Industry
How to cite: pBTK403 was a gift from Jeffrey Barrick (Addgene plasmid # 110599 ; http://n2t.net/addgene:110599 ; RRID:Addgene_110599)
