[The description below was written by a language model from this plasmid's Addgene catalogue record and pLannotate feature annotations shown in this document.]
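Description:
pBTK403 is a Type 8 part plasmid from the bee microbiome toolkit (BTK), a modular Golden Gate assembly system for building broad-host-range bacterial plasmids. It is a 7,762 bp synthetic-biology vector built on the RSF1010 backbone, maintained at low copy in E. coli and selected with spectinomycin. Resistance comes from an aadA gene (streptomycin/spectinomycin adenylyltransferase). Upstream of aadA lie a short gentamicin acetyltransferase fragment and a fragment of the class 1 integron Pc promoter, apparently remnants of an integron-derived cassette that likely supply its expression signals.

Replication depends on the RSF1010 oriV together with the plasmid-encoded RepA, RepB and RepC proteins, an arrangement largely independent of host initiation factors that underlies the wide host range of this replicon. An R1162-like antisense RNA is also annotated. The mobilization region is retained: oriT, mobC, mobB and mobA (whose C-terminal portion corresponds to RepB primase), so the plasmid can be transferred by conjugation when a helper supplies the transfer machinery.

The insert is an mRFP1 dropout cassette, consisting of a PLtetO-1 promoter fragment, the mRFP1 coding sequence, and the rrnB T1 and T7Te terminators. In Golden Gate assemblies such a cassette serves as a visual screen, since correct assemblies replace it with the incoming parts and yield colonies that lack red fluorescence. The Type IIS restriction sites are not annotated in the feature tables. The two sequence records (depositor and repository sequencing) are the same length and show the same features, differing only in start coordinate and minor annotation calls.
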