Features (pLannotate 1.2.2; 14 found; start..end, strand, type, name):
      4..792     -  CDS            aadA: S3AD_ECOLX - Experimental evidence at protein level: Swiss-Prot protein existence level 1. Mediates bacterial resistance to the antibiotics streptomycin and spectinomycin. From Escherichia coli.
    799..855     -  CDS            GmR (fragment): gentamycin acetyltransferase; aacC1; confers resistance to gentamycin
   1031..1054    -  promoter       Pc promoter (fragment): intI1 (promoter lies within the coding sequence); class 1 integron promoter
   1172..2023    -  CDS            RSF1010 RepC: replication protein C of the broad-host-range plasmid RSF1010 (Scholz et al., 1989); repC
   2010..2849    -  CDS            RSF1010 RepA: replication protein A of the broad-host-range plasmid RSF1010 (Scholz et al., 1989); repA
   2841..2915    -  ncRNA          Plasmid R1162: Accession: RF00043 - R1162-like plasmid antisense RNA
   3363..5489    -  CDS            mobA: MOBA2_ECOLX - Also known as repB. Experimental evidence at protein level: Swiss-Prot protein existence level 1. Part of the relaxosome complex that is responsible for plasmid transfer during conjugation. Locally unwinds DNA and catalyzes the cleavage of one of the DNA strands at oriT. The cleaved strand is then transferred through the dedicated type IV secretion apparatus. MobA remains covalently linked at the 5' end of the strand, and once in the recipient cell, it probably catalyzes the rejoining of the two ends of the strand, re-forming the circular plasmid DNA. The primase activity of MobA
   5570..5657    -  oriT           RSF1010 oriT: origin of transfer of the broad-host-range plasmid RSF1010 (Scholz et al., 1989)
   5688..5969    +  CDS            mobC: MOBC_ECOLX - Protein predicted: Swiss-Prot protein existence level 4. This protein is essential to promote the specific transfer of the plasmid in the presence of conjugative plasmids. From Escherichia coli.
   5999..6393    +  rep_origin     RSF1010 oriV: replication origin of the broad-host-range plasmid RSF1010; requires the RSF1010 RepA/B/C proteins for replication (Scholz et al., 1989)
   6845..6898    +  promoter       PLtetO-1 promoter (fragment): modified phage lambda PL promoter with tet operator sites (Lutz and Bujard, 1997)
   6924..7598    +  CDS            mRFP1: mRFP1 is a basic (constitutively fluorescent) red fluorescent protein published in 2002, derived from Discosoma sp.. It is reported to be a somewhat slowly-maturing monomer with low acid sensitivity.
   7619..7690    +  terminator     rrnB T1 terminator: transcription terminator T1 from the E. coli rrnB gene
   7706..7733    +  terminator     T7Te terminator: phage T7 early transcription terminator
>Addgene plasmid #110599 | pBTK403 | depositor full sequence | sequence record 208058 | pBTK403 sequence 7762 bps
TTATTTGCCGACTACCTTGGTGATCTCGCCTTTCACGTAGTGGACAAATTCTTCCAACTGATCTGCGCGC
GAGGCCAAGCGATCTTCTTCTTGTCCAAGATAAGCCTGTCTAGCTTCAAGTATGACGGGCTGATACTGGG
CCGGCAGGCGCTCCATTGCCCAGTCGGCAGCGACATCCTTCGGCGCGATTTTGCCGGTTACTGCGCTGTA
CCAAATGCGGGACAACGTAAGCACTACATTTCGCTCATCGCCAGCCCAGTCGGGCGGCGAGTTCCATAGC
GTTAAGGTTTCATTTAGCGCCTCAAATAGATCCTGTTCAGGAACCGGATCAAAGAGTTCCTCCGCCGCTG
GACCTACCAAGGCAACGCTATGTTCTCTTGCTTTTGTCAGCAAGATAGCCAGATCAATGTCGATCGTGGC
TGGCTCGAAGATACCCGCAAGAATGTCATTGCGCTGCCATTCTCCAAATTGCAGTTCGCGCTTAGCTGGA
TAACGCCACGGAATGATGTCGTCGTGCACAACAATGGTGACTTCTACAGCGCGGAGAATCTCGCTCTCTC
CAGGGGAAGCCGAAGTTTCCAAAAGGTCGTTGATCAAAGCTCGCCGCGTTGTTTCATCAAGCCTTACGGT
CACCGTAACCAGCAAATCAATATCACTGTGTGGCTTCAGGCCGCCATCCACTGCGGAGCCGTACAAATGT
ACGGCCAGCAACGTCGGTTCGAGATGGCGCTCGATGACGCCAACTACCTCTGATAGTTGAGTCGATACTT
CGGCGATCACCGCTTCCCTCATAATGTTTAACTTTGTTTTAGGGCGACTGCCCTGCTGCGTAACATCGTT
GCTGCTCCATAACATCAAACATCGACCCACGGCGTAACGCGCTTGCTGCTTGGATGCCCGAGGCATAGAC
TGTACCCCAAAAAAACAGTCATAACAAGCCATGAAAACCGCCACTGCGCCGTTACCACCGCTGCGTTCGG
TCAAGGTTCTGGACCAGTTGCGTGAGCGCATACGCTACTTGCATTACAGCTTACGAACCGAACAGGCTTA
TGTCCACTGGGTTCGTGCCTTCATCCGTTTCCACGGTGTGCGTCACCCGGCAACCTTGGGTAGCAGCGAA
GTCGAGGCATTTCTGTCCTGGCTGGTCATGACCAAAATCCCTTAACGTGAGTCAGCCTGCCGCCTTGGGC
CGGGTGATGTCGTACTTGCCCGCCGCGAACTCGGTTACCGTCCAGCCCAGCGCGACCAGCTCCGGCAACG
CCTCGCGCACCCGCTTGCGGCGCTTGCGCATGGTCGAACCACTGGCCTCTGACGGCCAGACATAGCCGCA
CAAGGTATCTATGGAAGCCTTGCCGGTTTTGCCGGGGTCGATCCAGCCACACAGCCGCTGGTGCAGCAGG
CGGGCGGTTTCGCTGTCCAGCGCCCGCACCTCGTCCATGCTGATGCGCACATGCTGGCCGCCACCCATGA
CGGCCTGCGCGATCAAGGGGTTCAGGGCCACGTACAGGCGCCCGTCCGCCTCGTCGCTGGCGTACTCCGA
CAGCAGCCGAAACCCCTGCCGCTTGCGGCCATTCTGGGCGATGATGGATACCTTCCAAAGGCGCTCGATG
CAGTCCTGTATGTGCTTGAGCGCCCCACCACTATCGACCTCTGCCCCGATTTCCTTTGCCAGCGCCCGAT
AGCTACCTTTGACCACATGGCATTCAGCGGTGACGGCCTCCCACTTGGGTTCCAGGAACAGCCGGAGCTG
CCGTCCGCCTTCGGTCTTGGGTTCCGGGCCAAGCACTAGGCCATTAGGCCCAGCCATGGCCACCAGCCCT
TGCAGGATGCGCAGATCATCAGCGCCCAGCGGCTCCGGGCCGCTGAACTCGATCCGCTTGCCGTCGCCGT
AGTCATACGTCACGTCCAGCTTGCTGCGCTTGCGCTCGCCCCGCTTGAGGGCACGGAACAGGCCGGGGGC
CAGACAGTGCGCCGGGTCGTGCCGGACGTGGCTGAGGCTGTGCTTGTTCTTAGGCTTCACCACGGGGCAC
CCCCTTGCTCTTGCGCTGCCTCTCCAGCACGGCGGGCTTGAGCACCCCGCCGTCATGCCGCCTGAACCAC
CGATCAGCGAACGGTGCGCCATAGTTGGCCTTGCTCACACCGAAGCGGACGAAGAACCGGCGCTGGTCGT
CGTCCACACCCCATTCCTCGGCCTCGGCGCTGGTCATGCTCGACAGGTAGGACTGCCAGCGGATGTTATC
GACCAGTACCGAGCTGCCCCGGCTGGCCTGCTGCTGGTCGCCTGCGCCCATCATGGCCGCGCCCTTGCTG
GCATGGTGCAGGAACACGATAGAGCACCCGGTATCGGCGGCGATGGCCTCCATGCGACCGATGACCTGGG
CCATGGGGCCGCTGGCGTTTTCTTCCTCGATGTGGAACCGGCGCAGCGTGTCCAGCACCATCAGGCGGCG
GCCCTCGGCGGCGCGCTTGAGGCCGTCGAACCACTCCGGGGCCATGATGTTGGGCAGGCTGCCGATCAGC
GGCTGGATCAGCAGGCCGTCAGCCACGGCTTGCCGTTCCTCGGCGCTGAGGTGCGCCCCAAGGGCGTGCA
GGCGGTGATGAATGGCGGTGGGCGGGTCTTCGGCGGGCAGGTAGATCACCGGGCCGGTGGGCAGTTCGCC
CACCTCCAGCAGATCCGGCCCGCCTGCAATCTGTGCGGCCAGTTGCAGGGCCAGCATGGATTTACCGGCA
CCACCGGGCGACACCAGCGCCCCGACCGTACCGGCCACCATGTTGGGCAAAACGTAGTCCAGCGGTGGCG
GCGCTGCTGCGAACGCCTCCAGAATATTGATAGGCTTATGGGTAGCCATTGATTGCCTCCTTTGCAGGCA
GTTGGTGGTTAGGCGCTGGCGGGGTCACTACCCCCGCCCTGCGCCGCTCTGAGTTCTTCCAGGCACTCGC
GCAGCGCCTCGTATTCGTCGTCGGTCAGCCAGAACTTGCGCTGACGCATCCCTTTGGCCTTCATGCGCTC
GGCATATCGCGCTTGGCGTACAGCGTCAGGGCTGGCCAGCAGGTCGCCGGTCTGCTTGTCCTTTTGGTCT
TTCATATCAGTCACCGAGAAACTTGCCGGGGCCGAAAGGCTTGTCTTCGCGGAACAAGGACAAGGTGCAG
CCGTCAAGGTTAAGGCTGGCCATATCAGCGACTGAAAAGCGGCCAGCCTCGGCCTTGTTTGACGTATAAC
CAAAGCCACCGGGCAACCAATAGCCCTTGTCACTTTTGATCAGGTAGACCGACCCTGAAGCGCTTTTTTC
GTATTCCATAAAACCCCCTTCTGTGCGTGAGTACTCATAGTATAACAGGCGTGAGTACCAACGCAAGCAC
TACATGCTGAAATCTGGCCCGCCCCTGTCCATGCCTCGCTGGCGGGGTGCCGGTGCCCGTGCCAGCTCGG
CCCGCGCAAGCTGGACGCTGGGCAGACCCATGACCTTGCTGACGGTGCGCTCGATGTAATCCGCTTCGTG
GCCGGGCTTGCGCTCTGCCAGCGCTGGGCTGGCCTCGGCCATGGCCTTGCCGATTTCCTCGGCACTGCGG
CCCCGGCTGGCCAGCTTCTGCGCGGCGATAAAGTCGCACTTGCTGAGGTCATGACCGAAGCGCTTGACCA
GCCCGGCCATCTCGCTGCGGTACTCGTCCAGCGCCGTGCGCCGGTGGCGGCTAAGCTGCCGCTCGGGCAG
TTCGAGGCTGGCCAGCCTGCGGGCCTTCTCCTGCTGCCGCTGGGCCTGCTCGATCTGCTGGCCAGCCTGC
TGCACCAGCGCCGGGCCAGCGGTGGCGGTCTTGCCCTTGGATTCACGCAGCAGCACCCACGGCTGATAAC
CGGCGCGGGTGGTGTGCTTGTCCTTGCGGTTGGTGAAGCCCGCCAAGCGGCCATAGTGGCGGCTGTCGGC
GCTGGCCGGGTCGGCGTCGTACTCGCTGGCCAGCGTCCGGGCAATCTGCCCCCGAAGTTCACCGCCTGCG
GCGTCGGCCACCTTGACCCATGCCTGATAGTTCTTCGGGCTGGTTTCCACTACCAGGGCAGGCTCCCGGC
CCTCGGCTTTCATGTCATCCAGGTCAAACTCGCTGAGGTCGTCCACCAGCACCAGACCATGCCGCTCCTG
CTCGGCGGGCCTGATATACACGTCATTGCCCTGGGCATTCATCCGCTTGAGCCATGGCGTGTTCTGGAGC
ACTTCGGCGGCTGACCATTCCCGGTTCATCATCTGGCCGGTGGGTGCGTCCCTGACGCCGATATCGAAGC
GCTCACAGCCCATGGCCTTGAGCTGTCGGCCTATGGCCTGCAAAGTCCTGTCGTTCTTCATCGGGCCACC
AAGCGCAGCCAGATCGAGCCGTCCTCGGTTGTCAGTGGCGTCAGGTCGAGCAAGAGCAACGATGCGATCA
GCAGCACCACCGTAGGCATCATGGAAGCCAGCATCACGGTTAGCCATAGCTTCCAGTGCCACCCCCGCGA
CGCGCTCCGGGCGCTCTGCGCGGCGCTGCTCACCTCGGCGGCTACCTCCCGCAACTCTTTGGCCAGCTCC
ACCCATGCCGCCCCTGTCTGGCGCTGGGCTTTCAGCCACTCCGCCGCCTGCGCCTCGCTGGCCTGCTTGG
TCTGGCTCATGACCTGCCGGGCTTCGTCGGCCAGTGTCGCCATGCTCTGGGCCAGCGGTTCGATCTGCTC
CGCTAACTCGTTGATGCCTCTGGATTTCTTCACTCTGTCGATTGCGTTCATGGTCTATTGCCTCCCGGTA
TTCCTGTAAGTCGATGATCTGGGCGTTGGCGGTGTCGATGTTCAGGGCCACGTCTGCCCGGTCGGTGCGG
ATGCCCCGGCCTTCCATCTCCACCACGTTCGGCCCCAGGTGAACACCGGGCAGGCGCTCGATGCCCTGCG
CCTCAAGTGTTCTGTGGTCAATGCGGGCGTCGTGGCCAGCCCGCTCTAATGCCCGGTTGGCATGGTCGGC
CCATGCCTCGCGGGTCTGCTCAAGCCATGCCTTGGGCTTGAGCGCTTCGGTCTTCTGTGCCCCGCCCTTC
TCCGGGGTCTTGCCGTTGTACCGCTTGAACCACTGAGCGGCGGGCCGCTCGATGCCGTCATTGATCCGCT
CGGAGATCATCAGGTGGCAGTGCGGGTTCTCGCCGCCACCGGCATGGATGGCCAGCGTATACGGCAGGCG
CTCGGCACCGGTCAGGTGCTGGGCGAACTCGGACGCCAGCGCCTTCTGCTGGTCGAGGGTCAGCTCGACC
GGCAGGGCAAATTCGACCTCCTTGAACAGCCGCCCATTGGCGCGTTCATACAGGTCGGCAGCATCCCAGT
AGTCGGCGGGCCGCTCGACGAACTCCGGCATGTGCCCGGATTCGGCGTGCAAGACTTCATCCATGTCGCG
GGCATACTTGCCTTCGCGCTGGATGTAGTCGGCCTTGGCCCTGGCCGATTGGCCGCCCGACCTGCTGCCG
GTTTTCGCCGTAAGGTGATAAATCGCCATGCTGCCTCGCTGTTGCTTTTGCTTTTCGGCTCCATGCAATG
GCCCTCGGAGAGCGCACCGCCCGAAGGGTGGCCGTTAGGCCAGTTTCTCGAAGAGAAACCGGTAAGTGCG
CCCTCCCCTACAAAGTAGGGTCGGGATTGCCGCCGCTGTGCCTCCATGATAGCCTACGAGACAGCACATT
AACAATGGGGTGTCAAGATGGTTAAGGGGAGCAACAAGGCGGCGGATCGGCTGGCCAAGCTCGAAGAACA
ACGAGCGCGAATCAATGCCGAAATTCAGCGGGAGCGGGCAAGGGAACAGCAGCAAGAGCGCAAGAACGAA
ACAAGGCGCAAGGTGCTGGTGGGGGCCATGATTTTGGCCAAGGTGAACAGCAGCGAGTGGCCGGAGGATC
GGCTCATGGCGGCAATGGATGCGTACCTTGAACGCGACCACGACCGCGCCTTGTTCGGTCTGCCGCCACG
CCAGAAGGATGAGCCGGGCTGAATGATCGACCGAGACAGGCCCTGCGGGGCTGCACACGCGCCCCCACCC
TTCGGGTAGGGGGAAAGGCCGCTAAAGCGGCTAAAAGCGCTCCAGCGTATTTCTGCGGGGTTTGGTGTGG
GGTTTAGCGGGCTTTGCCCGCCTTTCCCCCTGCCGCGCAGCGGTGGGGCGGTGTGTAGCCTAGCGCAGCG
AATAGACCAGCTATCCGGCCTCTGGCCGGGCATATTGGGCAAGGGCAGCAGCGCCCCACAAGGGCGCTGA
TAACCGCGCCTAGTGGATTATTCTTAGATAATCATGGATGGATTTTTCCAACACCCCGCCAGCCCCCGCC
CCTGCTGGGTTTGCAGGTTTGGGGGCGTGACAGTTATTGCAGGGGTTCGTGACAGTTATTGCAGGGGGGC
GTGACAGTTATTGCAGGGGTTCGTGACAGTTAGTACGGGAGTGACGGGCACTGGCTGGCAATGTCTAGCA
ACGGCAGGCATTTCGGCTGAGGGTAAAAGAACTTTCCGCTAAGCGATAGACTGTATGTAAACACAGTATT
GCAAGGACGCGGAACATGCCTCATGTGGCGGCCAGGACGGCCAGCCGGGATCGGGATACTGGTCGTTACC
AGAGCCACCGACCCGAGCAAACCCTTCTCTATCAGATCGTTGACGAGTATTACCCGGCATTCGCTGCGCT
TATGGCAGAGCAGGGAAAGGAATTGCCGGGCTATGTGCAACGGGAATTTGAAGAATTTCTCCAATGCGGG
CGGCTGGAGCATGGCTTTCTACGGGTTCGCTGCGAGTCTTGCCACGCCGAGCACCTGGTCGCTTTCAGAA
ATCAATCTAAAGTATATATGAGTAAACTTGGTCTGACAGGCCCCTTGAGACCAGTCCCTATCAGTGATAG
AGATTGACATCCCTATCAGTGATAGAGATACTGAGCACGGATCTGAAAGAGGAGAAAGGATCTATGGCGA
GTAGCGAAGACGTTATCAAAGAGTTCATGCGTTTCAAAGTTCGTATGGAAGGTTCCGTTAACGGTCACGA
GTTCGAAATCGAAGGTGAAGGTGAAGGTCGTCCGTACGAAGGTACTCAGACCGCTAAACTGAAAGTTACC
AAAGGTGGTCCGCTGCCGTTCGCTTGGGACATCCTGTCCCCGCAGTTCCAGTACGGTTCCAAAGCTTACG
TTAAACACCCGGCTGACATCCCGGACTACCTGAAACTGTCCTTCCCGGAAGGTTTCAAATGGGAACGTGT
TATGAACTTCGAAGACGGTGGTGTTGTTACCGTTACCCAGGACTCCTCCCTGCAAGACGGTGAGTTCATC
TACAAAGTTAAACTGCGTGGTACTAACTTCCCGTCCGACGGTCCGGTTATGCAGAAAAAAACCATGGGTT
GGGAAGCTTCCACCGAACGTATGTACCCGGAAGACGGTGCTCTGAAAGGTGAAATCAAAATGCGTCTGAA
ACTGAAAGACGGTGGTCACTACGACGCTGAAGTTAAAACCACCTACATGGCTAAAAAACCGGTTCAGCTG
CCGGGTGCTTACAAAACCGACATCAAACTGGACATCACCTCCCACAACGAAGACTACACCATCGTTGAAC
AGTACGAACGTGCTGAAGGTCGTCACTCCACCGGTGCTTAATAAGGATCTCCAGGCATCAAATAAAACGA
AAGGCTCAGTCGAAAGACTGGGCCTTTCGTTTTATCTGTTGTTTGTCGGTGAACGCTCTCTACTAGAGTC
ACACTGGCTCACCTTCGGGTGGGCCTTTCTGCGTTTATAAGTCGGTCTCACCGAGCGGCCGC
