Features (pLannotate 1.2.2; 15 found; start..end, strand, type, name):
     13..40      +  terminator     T7Te terminator: phage T7 early transcription terminator
     73..861     -  CDS            aadA: S3AD_ECOLX - Experimental evidence at protein level: Swiss-Prot protein existence level 1. Mediates bacterial resistance to the antibiotics streptomycin and spectinomycin. From Escherichia coli.
    868..924     -  CDS            GmR (fragment): gentamycin acetyltransferase; aacC1; confers resistance to gentamycin
   1100..1123    -  promoter       Pc promoter (fragment): intI1 (promoter lies within the coding sequence); class 1 integron promoter
   1241..2092    -  CDS            RSF1010 RepC (fragment): replication protein C of the broad-host-range plasmid RSF1010 (Scholz et al., 1989); repC
   2079..2918    -  CDS            RSF1010 RepA: replication protein A of the broad-host-range plasmid RSF1010 (Scholz et al., 1989); repA
   2910..2984    -  ncRNA          Plasmid R1162: Accession: RF00043 - R1162-like plasmid antisense RNA
   3429..4400    -  CDS            RSF1010 RepB: replication protein B of the broad-host-range plasmid RSF1010 (Scholz et al., 1989); repB
   4400..4810    -  CDS            mobB: MOBB2_ECOLX - Protein predicted: Swiss-Prot protein existence level 4. This protein is essential to promote the specific transfer of the plasmid in the presence of conjugative plasmids. From Escherichia coli.
   5639..5726    -  oriT           RSF1010 oriT: origin of transfer of the broad-host-range plasmid RSF1010 (Scholz et al., 1989)
   5757..6038    +  CDS            mobC: MOBC_ECOLX - Protein predicted: Swiss-Prot protein existence level 4. This protein is essential to promote the specific transfer of the plasmid in the presence of conjugative plasmids. From Escherichia coli.
   6068..6462    +  rep_origin     RSF1010 oriV: replication origin of the broad-host-range plasmid RSF1010; requires the RSF1010 RepA/B/C proteins for replication (Scholz et al., 1989)
   6914..6967    +  promoter       PLtetO-1 promoter (fragment): modified phage lambda PL promoter with tet operator sites (Lutz and Bujard, 1997)
   6993..7667    +  CDS            mRFP1: mRFP1 is a basic (constitutively fluorescent) red fluorescent protein published in 2002, derived from Discosoma sp.. It is reported to be a somewhat slowly-maturing monomer with low acid sensitivity.
   7688..7759    +  terminator     rrnB T1 terminator: transcription terminator T1 from the E. coli rrnB gene
>Addgene plasmid #110599 | pBTK403 | addgene full sequence | sequence record 216994 | Addgene NGS Result
TAGAGTCACACTGGCTCACCTTCGGGTGGGCCTTTCTGCGTTTATAAGTCGGTCTCACCGAGCGGCCGCT
TATTTGCCGACTACCTTGGTGATCTCGCCTTTCACGTAGTGGACAAATTCTTCCAACTGATCTGCGCGCG
AGGCCAAGCGATCTTCTTCTTGTCCAAGATAAGCCTGTCTAGCTTCAAGTATGACGGGCTGATACTGGGC
CGGCAGGCGCTCCATTGCCCAGTCGGCAGCGACATCCTTCGGCGCGATTTTGCCGGTTACTGCGCTGTAC
CAAATGCGGGACAACGTAAGCACTACATTTCGCTCATCGCCAGCCCAGTCGGGCGGCGAGTTCCATAGCG
TTAAGGTTTCATTTAGCGCCTCAAATAGATCCTGTTCAGGAACCGGATCAAAGAGTTCCTCCGCCGCTGG
ACCTACCAAGGCAACGCTATGTTCTCTTGCTTTTGTCAGCAAGATAGCCAGATCAATGTCGATCGTGGCT
GGCTCGAAGATACCCGCAAGAATGTCATTGCGCTGCCATTCTCCAAATTGCAGTTCGCGCTTAGCTGGAT
AACGCCACGGAATGATGTCGTCGTGCACAACAATGGTGACTTCTACAGCGCGGAGAATCTCGCTCTCTCC
AGGGGAAGCCGAAGTTTCCAAAAGGTCGTTGATCAAAGCTCGCCGCGTTGTTTCATCAAGCCTTACGGTC
ACCGTAACCAGCAAATCAATATCACTGTGTGGCTTCAGGCCGCCATCCACTGCGGAGCCGTACAAATGTA
CGGCCAGCAACGTCGGTTCGAGATGGCGCTCGATGACGCCAACTACCTCTGATAGTTGAGTCGATACTTC
GGCGATCACCGCTTCCCTCATAATGTTTAACTTTGTTTTAGGGCGACTGCCCTGCTGCGTAACATCGTTG
CTGCTCCATAACATCAAACATCGACCCACGGCGTAACGCGCTTGCTGCTTGGATGCCCGAGGCATAGACT
GTACCCCAAAAAAACAGTCATAACAAGCCATGAAAACCGCCACTGCGCCGTTACCACCGCTGCGTTCGGT
CAAGGTTCTGGACCAGTTGCGTGAGCGCATACGCTACTTGCATTACAGCTTACGAACCGAACAGGCTTAT
GTCCACTGGGTTCGTGCCTTCATCCGTTTCCACGGTGTGCGTCACCCGGCAACCTTGGGTAGCAGCGAAG
TCGAGGCATTTCTGTCCTGGCTGGTCATGACCAAAATCCCTTAACGTGAGTCAGCCTGCCGCCTTGGGCC
GGGTGATGTCGTACTTGCCCGCCGCGAACTCGGTTACCGTCCAGCCCAGCGCGACCAGCTCCGGCAACGC
CTCGCGCACCCGCTGGCGGCGCTTGCGCATGGTCGAACCACTGGCCTCTGACGGCCAGACATAGCCGCAC
AAGGTATCTATGGAAGCCTTGCCGGTTTTGCCGGGGTCGATCCAGCCACACAGCCGCTGGTGCAGCAGGC
GGGCGGTTTCGCTGTCCAGCGCCCGCACCTCGTCCATGCTGATGCGCACATGCTGGCCGCCACCCATGAC
GGCCTGCGCGATCAAGGGGTTCAGGGCCACGTACAGGCGCCCGTCCGCCTCGTCGCTGGCGTACTCCGAC
AGCAGCCGAAACCCCTGCCGCTTGCGGCCATTCTGGGCGATGATGGATACCTTCCAAAGGCGCTCGATGC
AGTCCTGTATGTGCTTGAGCGCCCCACCACTATCGACCTCTGCCCCGATTTCCTTTGCCAGCGCCCGATA
GCTACCTTTGACCACCATGGCATCAGCGGTGACGGCCTCCCACTTGGGTTCCAGGAACAGCCGGAGCTGC
CGTCCGCCTTCGGTCTTGGGTTCCGGGCCAAGCACTAGGCCATTAGGCCCAGCCATGGCCACCAGCCCTT
GCAGGATGCGCAGATCATCAGCGCCCAGCGGCTCCGGGCCGCTGAACTCGATCCGCTTGCCGTCGCCGTA
GTCATACGTCACGTCCAGCTTGCTGCGCTTGCGCTCGCCCCGCTTGAGGGCACGGAACAGGCCGGGGGCC
AGACAGTGCGCCGGGTCGTGCCGGACGTGGCTGAGGCTGTGCTTGTTCTTAGGCTTCACCACGGGGCACC
CCCTTGCTCTTGCGCTGCCTCTCCAGCACGGCGGGCTTGAGCACCCCGCCGTCATGCCGCCTGAACCACC
GATCAGCGAACGGTGCGCCATAGTTGGCCTTGCTCACACCGAAGCGGACGAAGAACCGGCGCTGGTCGTC
GTCCACACCCCATTCCTCGGCCTCGGCGCTGGTCATGCTCGACAGGTAGGACTGCCAGCGGATGTTATCG
ACCAGTACCGAGCTGCCCCGGCTGGCCTGCTGCTGGTCGCCTGCGCCCATCATGGCCGCGCCCTTGCTGG
CATGGTGCAGGAACACGATAGAGCACCCGGTATCGGCGGCGATGGCCTCCATGCGACCGATGACCTGGGC
CATGGGGCCGCTGGCGTTTTCTTCCTCGATGTGGAACCGGCGCAGCGTGTCCAGCACCATCAGGCGGCGG
CCCTCGGCGGCGCGCTTGAGGCCGTCGAACCACTCCGGGGCCATGATGTTGGGCAGGCTGCCGATCAGCG
GCTGGATCAGCAGGCCGTCAGCCACGGCTTGCCGTTCCTCGGCGCTGAGGTGCGCCCCAAGGGCGTGCAG
GCGGTGATGAATGGCGGTGGGCGGGTCTTCGGCGGGCAGGTAGATCACCGGGCCGGTGGGCAGTTCGCCC
ACCTCCAGCAGATCCGGCCCGCCTGCAATCTGTGCGGCCAGTTGCAGGGCCAGCATGGATTTACCGGCAC
CACCGGGCGACACCAGCGCCCCGACCGTACCGGCCACCATGTTGGGCAAAACGTAGTCCAGCGGTGGCGG
CGCTGCTGCGAACGCCTCCAGAATATTGATAGGCTTATGGGTAGCCATTGATTGCCTCCTTTGCAGGCAG
TTGGTGGTTAGGCGCTGGCGGGGTCACTACCCCCGCCCTGCGCCGCTCTGAGTTCTTCCAGGCACTCGCG
CAGCGCCTCGTATTCGTCGTCGGTCAGCCAGAACTTGCGCTGACGCATCCCTTTGGCCTTCATGCGCTCG
GCATATCGCGCTTGGCGTACAGCGTCAGGGCTGGCCAGCAGGTCGCCGGTCTGCTTGTCCTTTTGGTCTT
TCATATCAGTCACCGAGAAACTTGCCGGGGCCGAAAGGCTTGTCTTCGCGGAACAAGGACAAGGTGCAGC
CGTCAAGGTTAAGGCTGGCCATATCAGCGACTGAAAAGCGGCCAGCCTCGGCCTTGTTTGACGTATAACC
AAAGCCACCGGGCAACCAATAGCCCTTGTCACTTTTGATCAGGTAGACCGACCCTGAAGCGCTTTTTTCG
TATTCCATAAAACCCCCTTCTGTGCGTGAGTACTCATAGTATAACAGGCGTGAGTACCAACGCAAGCACT
ACATGCTGAAATCTGGCCCGCCCCTGTCCATGCCTCGCTGGCGGGGTGCCGGTGCCCGTGCCAGCTCGGC
CCGCGCAAGCTGGACGCTGGGCAGACCCATGACCTTGCTGACGGTGCGCTCGATGTAATCCGCTTCGTGG
CCGGGCTTGCGCTCTGCCAGCGCTGGGCTGGCCTCGGCCATGGCCTTGCCGATTTCCTCGGCACTGCGGC
CCCGGCTGGCCAGCTTCTGCGCGGCGATAAAGTCGCACTTGCTGAGGTCATCACCGAAGCGCTTGACCAG
CCCGGCCATCTCGCTGCGGTACTCGTCCAGCGCCGTGCGCCGGTGGCGGCTAAGCTGCCGCTCGGGCAGT
TCGAGGCTGGCCAGCCTGCGGGCCTTCTCCTGCTGCCGCTGGGCCTGCTCGATCTGCTGGCCAGCCTGCT
GCACCAGCGCCGGGCCAGCGGTGGCGGTCTTGCCCTTGGATTCACGCAGCAGCACCCACGGCTGATAACC
GGCGCGGGTGGTGTGCTTGTCCTTGCGGTTGGTGAAGCCCGCCAAGCGGCCATAGTGGCGGCTGTCGGCG
CTGGCCGGGTCGGCGTCGTACTCGCTGGCCAGCGTCCGGGCAATCTGCCCCCGAAGTTCACCGCCTGCGG
CGTCGGCCACCTTGACCCATGCCTGATAGTTCTTCGGGCTGGTTTCCACTACCAGGGCAGGCTCCCGGCC
CTCGGCTTTCATGTCATCCAGGTCAAACTCGCTGAGGTCGTCCACCAGCACCAGACCATGCCGCTCCTGC
TCGGCGGGCCTGATATACACGTCATTGCCCTGGGCATTCATCCGCTTGAGCCATGGCGTGTTCTGGAGCA
CTTCGGCGGCTGACCATTCCCGGTTCATCATCTGGCCGGTGGTGGCGTCCCTGACGCCGATATCGAAGCG
CTCACAGCCCATGGCCTTGAGCTGTCGGCCTATGGCCTGCAAAGTCCTGTCGTTCTTCATCGGGCCACCA
AGCGCAGCCAGATCGAGCCGTCCTCGGTTGTCAGTGGCGTCAGGTCGAGCAAGAGCAACGATGCGATCAG
CAGCACCACCGTAGGCATCATGGAAGCCAGCATCACGGTTAGCCATAGCTTCCAGTGCCACCCCCGCGAC
GCGCTCCGGGCGCTCTGCGCGGCGCTGCTCACCTCGGCGGCTACCTCCCGCAACTCTTTGGCCAGCTCCA
CCCATGCCGCCCCTGTCTGGCGCTGGGCTTTCAGCCACTCCGCCGCCTGCGCCTCGCTGGCCTGCTGGGT
CTGGCTCATGACCTGCCGGGCTTCGTCGGCCAGTGTCGCCATGCTCTGGGCCAGCGGTTCGATCTGCTCC
GCTAACTCGTTGATGCCTCTGGATTTCTTCACTCTGTCGATTGCGTTCATGGTCTATTGCCTCCCGGTAT
TCCTGTAAGTCGATGATCTGGGCGTTGGCGGTGTCGATGTTCAGGGCCACGTCTGCCCGGTCGGTGCGGA
TGCCCCGGCCTTCCATCTCCACCACGTTCGGCCCCAGGTGAACACCGGGCAGGCGCTCGATGCCCTGCGC
CTCAAGTGTTCTGTGGTCAATGCGGGCGTCGTGGCCAGCCCGCTCTAATGCCCGGTTGGCATGGTCGGCC
CATGCCTCGCGGGTCTGCTCAAGCCATGCCTTGGGCTTGAGCGCTTCGGTCTTCTGTGCCCCGCCCTTCT
CCGGGGTCTTGCCGTTGTACCGCTTGAACCACTGAGCGGCGGGCCGCTCGATGCCGTCATTGATCCGCTC
GGAGATCATCAGGTGGCAGTGCGGGTTCTCGCCGCCACCGGCATGGATGGCCAGCGTATACGGCAGGCGC
TCGGCACCGGTCAGGTGCTGGGCGAACTCGGACGCCAGCGCCTTCTGCTGGTCGAGGGTCAGCTCGACCG
GCAGGGCAAATTCGACCTCCTTGAACAGCCGCCCATTGGCGCGTTCATACAGGTCGGCAGCATCCCAGTA
GTCGGCGGGCCGCTCGACGAACTCCGGCATGTGCCCGGATTCGGCGTGCAAGACTTCATCCATGTCGCGG
GCATACTTGCCTTCGCGCTGGATGTAGTCGGCCTTGGCCCTGGCCGATTGGCCGCCCGACCTGCTGCCGG
TTTTCGCCGTAAGGTGATAAATCGCCATGCTGCCTCGCTGTTGCTTTTGCTTTTCGGCTCCATGCAATGG
CCCTCGGAGAGCGCACCGCCCGAAGGGTGGCCGTTAGGCCAGTTTCTCGAAGAGAAACCGGTAAGTGCGC
CCTCCCCTACAAAGTAGGGTCGGGATTGCCGCCGCTGTGCCTCCATGATAGCCTACGAGACAGCACATTA
ACAATGGGGTGTCAAGATGGTTAAGGGGAGCAACAAGGCGGCGGATCGGCTGGCCAAGCTCGAAGAACAA
CGAGCGCGAATCAATGCCGAAATTCAGCGGGTGCGGGCAAGGGAACAGCAGCAAGAGCGCAAGAACGAAA
CAAGGCGCAAGGTGCTGGTGGGGGCCATGATTTTGGCCAAGGTGAACAGCAGCGAGTGGCCGGAGGATCG
GCTCATGGCGGCAATGGATGCGTACCTTGAACGCGACCACGACCGCGCCTTGTTCGGTCTGCCGCCACGC
CAGAAGGATGAGCCGGGCTGAATGATCGACCGAGACAGGCCCTGCGGGGCTGCACACGCGCCCCCACCCT
TCGGGTAGGGGGAAAGGCCGCTAAAGCGGCTAAAAGCGCTCCAGCGTATTTCTGCGGGGTTTGGTGTGGG
GTTTAGCGGGCTTTGCCCGCCTTTCCCCCTGCCGCGCAGCGGTGGGGCGGTGTGTAGCCTAGCGCAGCGA
ATAGACCAGCTATCCGGCCTCTGGCCGGGCATATTGGGCAAGGGCAGCAGCGCCCCACAAGGGCGCTGAT
AACCGCGCCTAGTGGATTATTCTTAGATAATCATGGATGGATTTTTCCAACACCCCGCCAGCCCCCGCCC
CTGCTGGGTTTGCAGGTTTGGGGGCGTGACAGTTATTGCAGGGGTTCGTGACAGTTATTGCAGGGGGGCG
TGACAGTTATTGCAGGGGTTCGTGACAGTTAGTACGGGAGTGACGGGCACTGGCTGGCAATGTCTAGCAA
CGGCAGGCATTTCGGCTGAGGGTAAAAGAACTTTCCGCTAAGCGATAGACTGTATGTAAACACAGTATTG
CAAGGACGCGGAACATGCCTCATGTGGCGGCCAGGACGGCCAGCCGGGATCGGGATACTGGTCGTTACCA
GAGCCACCGACCCGAGCAAACCCTTCTCTATCAGATCGTTGACGAGTATTACCCGGCATTCGCTGCGCTT
ATGGCAGAGCAGGGAAAGGAATTGCCGGGCTATGTGCAACGGGAATTTGAAGAATTTCTCCAATGCGGGC
GGCTGGAGCATGGCTTTCTACGGGTTCGCTGCGAGTCTTGCCACGCCGAGCACCTGGTCGCTTTCAGAAA
TCAATCTAAAGTATATATGAGTAAACTTGGTCTGACAGGCCCCTTGAGACCAGTCCCTATCAGTGATAGA
GATTGACATCCCTATCAGTGATAGAGATACTGAGCACGGATCTGAAAGAGGAGAAAGGATCTATGGCGAG
TAGCGAAGACGTTATCAAAGAGTTCATGCGTTTCAAAGTTCGTATGGAAGGTTCCGTTAACGGTCACGAG
TTCGAAATCGAAGGTGAAGGTGAAGGTCGTCCGTACGAAGGTACTCAGACCGCTAAACTGAAAGTTACCA
AAGGTGGTCCGCTGCCGTTCGCTTGGGACATCCTGTCCCCGCAGTTCCAGTACGGTTCCAAAGCTTACGT
TAAACACCCGGCTGACATCCCGGACTACCTGAAACTGTCCTTCCCGGAAGGTTTCAAATGGGAACGTGTT
ATGAACTTCGAAGACGGTGGTGTTGTTACCGTTACCCAGGACTCCTCCCTGCAAGACGGTGAGTTCATCT
ACAAAGTTAAACTGCGTGGTACTAACTTCCCGTCCGACGGTCCGGTTATGCAGAAAAAAACCATGGGTTG
GGAAGCTTCCACCGAACGTATGTACCCGGAAGACGGTGCTCTGAAAGGTGAAATCAAAATGCGTCTGAAA
CTGAAAGACGGTGGTCACTACGACGCTGAAGTTAAAACCACCTACATGGCTAAAAAACCGGTTCAGCTGC
CGGGTGCTTACAAAACCGACATCAAACTGGACATCACCTCCCACAACGAAGACTACACCATCGTTGAACA
GTACGAACGTGCTGAAGGTCGTCACTCCACCGGTGCTTAATAAGGATCTCCAGGCATCAAATAAAACGAA
AGGCTCAGTCGAAAGACTGGGCCTTTCGTTTTATCTGTTGTTTGTCGGTGAACGCTCTCTAC
